>Addgene plasmid #179090 | pRDA_157 | addgene full sequence | sequence record 352527 | Addgene NGS Result
TCTCCCCGCGCGTTGGCCGATTCATTAATGCAGCTGGCACGACAGGTTTCCCGACTGGAAAGCGGGCAGT
GAGCGCAACGCAATTAATGTGAGTTAGCTCACTCATTAGGCACCCCAGGCTTTACACTTTATGCTTCCGG
CTCGTATGTTGTGTGGAATTGTGAGCGGATAACAATTTCACACAGGAAACAGCTATGACCATGATTACGC
CAAGCGCGCAATTAACCCTCACTAAAGGGAACAAAAGCTGGAGCTGCAAGCTTAATGTAGTCTTATGCAA
TACTCTTGTAGTCTTGCAACATGGTAACGATGAGTTAGCAACATGCCTTACAAGGAGAGAAAAAGCACCG
TGCATGCCGATTGGTGGAAGTAAGGTGGTACGATCGTGCCTTATTAGGAAGGCAACAGACGGGTCTGACA
TGGATTGGACGAACCACTGAATTGCCGCATTGCAGAGATATTGTATTTAAGTGCCTAGCTCGATACATAA
ACGGGTCTCTCTGGTTAGACCAGATCTGAGCCTGGGAGCTCTCTGGCTAACTAGGGAACCCACTGCTTAA
GCCTCAATAAAGCTTGCCTTGAGTGCTTCAAGTAGTGTGTGCCCGTCTGTTGTGTGACTCTGGTAACTAG
AGATCCCTCAGACCCTTTTAGTCAGTGTGGAAAATCTCTAGCAGTGGCGCCCGAACAGGGACTTGAAAGC
GAAAGGGAAACCAGAGGAGCTCTCTCGACGCAGGACTCGGCTTGCTGAAGCGCGCACGGCAAGAGGCGAG
GGGCGGCGACTGGTGAGTACGCCAAAAATTTTGACTAGCGGAGGCTAGAAGGAGAGAGATGGGTGCGAGA
GCGTCAGTATTAAGCGGGGGAGAATTAGATCGCGATGGGAAAAAATTCGGTTAAGGCCAGGGGGAAAGAA
AAAATATAAATTAAAACATATAGTATGGGCAAGCAGGGAGCTAGAACGATTCGCAGTTAATCCTGGCCTG
TTAGAAACATCAGAAGGCTGTAGACAAATACTGGGACAGCTACAACCATCCCTTCAGACAGGATCAGAAG
AACTTAGATCATTATATAATACAGTAGCAACCCTCTATTGTGTGCATCAAAGGATAGAGATAAAAGACAC
CAAGGAAGCTTTAGACAAGATAGAGGAAGAGCAAAACAAAAGTAAGACCACCGCACAGCAAGCGGCCGCT
GATCTTCAGACCTGGAGGAGGAGATATGAGGGACAATTGGAGAAGTGAATTATATAAATATAAAGTAGTA
AAAATTGAACCATTAGGAGTAGCACCCACCAAGGCAAAGAGAAGAGTGGTGCAGAGAGAAAAAAGAGCAG
TGGGAATAGGAGCTTTGTTCCTTGGGTTCTTGGGAGCAGCAGGAAGCACTATGGGCGCAGCGTCAATGAC
GCTGACGGTACAGGCCAGACAATTATTGTCTGGTATAGTGCAGCAGCAGAACAATTTGCTGAGGGCTATT
GAGGCGCAACAGCATCTGTTGCAACTCACAGTCTGGGGCATCAAGCAGCTCCAGGCAAGAATCCTGGCTG
TGGAAAGATACCTAAAGGATCAACAGCTCCTGGGGATTTGGGGTTGCTCTGGAAAACTCATTTGCACCAC
TGCTGTGCCTTGGAATGCTAGTTGGAGTAATAAATCTCTGGAACAGATTTGGAATCACACGACCTGGATG
GAGTGGGACAGAGAAATTAACAATTACACAAGCTTAATACACTCCTTAATTGAAGAATCGCAAAACCAGC
AAGAAAAGAATGAACAAGAATTATTGGAATTAGATAAATGGGCAAGTTTGTGGAATTGGTTTAACATAAC
AAATTGGCTGTGGTATATAAAATTATTCATAATGATAGTAGGAGGCTTGGTAGGTTTAAGAATAGTTTTT
GCTGTACTTTCTATAGTGAATAGAGTTAGGCAGGGATATTCACCATTATCGTTTCAGACCCACCTCCCAA
CCCCGAGGGGACCCTGGTACCCATGCATGCATGAATTCTAGATCTTGAGACAAATGGCAGTATTCATCCA
CAATTTTAAAAGAAAAGGGGGGATTGGGGGGTACAGTGCAGGGGAAAGAATAGTAGACATAATAGCAACA
GACATACAAACTAAAGAATTACAAAAACAAATTACAAAAATTCAAAATTTTCGGGTTTATTACAGGGACA
GCAGAGATCCACTTTGGCGCCGGCTCGAGGGGGCCCGGGTGCAAAGATGGATAAAGTTTTAAACAGAGAG
GAATCTTTGCAGCTAATGGACCTTCTAGGTCTTGAAAGGAGTGGGAATTGGCTCCGGTGCCCGTCAGTGG
GCAGAGCGCACATCGCCCACAGTCCCCGAGAAGTTGGGGGGAGGGGTCGGCAATTGAACCGGTGCCTAGA
GAAGGTGGCGCGGGGTAAACTGGGAAAGTGATGTCGTGTACTGGCTCCGCCTTTTTCCCGAGGGTGGGGG
AGAACCGTATATAAGTGCAGTAGTCGCCGTGAACGTTCTTTTTCGCAACGGGTTTGCCGCCAGAACACAG
GTAAGTGCCGTGTGTGGTTCCCGCGGGCCTGGCCTCTTTACGGGTTATGGCCCTTGCGTGCCTTGAATTA
CTTCCACCTGGCTGCAGTACGTGATTCTTGATCCCGAGCTTCGGGTTGGAAGTGGGTGGGAGAGTTCGAG
GCCTTGCGCTTAAGGAGCCCCTTCGCCTCGTGCTTGAGTTGAGGCCTGGCCTGGGCGCTGGGGCCGCCGC
GTGCGAATCTGGTGGCACCTTCGCGCCTGTCTCGCTGCTTTCGATAAGTCTCTAGCCATTTAAAATTTTT
GATGACCTGCTGCGACGCTTTTTTTCTGGCAAGATAGTCTTGTAAATGCGGGCCAAGATCTGCACACTGG
TATTTCGGTTTTTGGGGCCGCGGGCGGCGACGGGGCCCGTGCGTCCCAGCGCACATGTTCGGCGAGGCGG
GGCCTGCGAGCGCGGCCACCGAGAATCGGACGGGGGTAGTCTCAAGCTGGCCGGCCTGCTCTGGTGCCTG
GCCTCGCGCCGCCGTGTATCGCCCCGCCCTGGGCGGCAAGGCTGGCCCGGTCGGCACCAGTTGCGTGAGC
GGAAAGATGGCCGCTTCCCGGCCCTGCTGCAGGGAGCTCAAAATGGAGGACGCGGCGCTCGGGAGAGCGG
GCGGGTGAGTCACCCACACAAAGGAAAAGGGCCTTTCCGTCCTCAGCCGTCGCTTCATGTGACTCCACGG
AGTACCGGGCGCCGTCCAGGCACCTCGATTAGTTCTCGAGCTTTTGGAGTACGTCGTCTTTAGGTTGGGG
GGAGGGGTTTTATGCGATGGAGTTTCCCCACACTGAGTGGGTGGAGACTGAAGTTAGGCCAGCTTGGCAC
TTGATGTAATTCTCCTTGGAATTTGCCCTTTTTGAGTTTGGATCTTGGTTCATTCTCAAGCCTCAGACAG
TGGTTCAAAGTTTTTTTCTTCCATTTCAGGTGTCGTGAGGGATCCACCATGGCACCAAAGAAGAAGCGGA
AGGTCGCAGCCGACAAGAAGTACAGCATCGGCCTGGACATCGGCACCAACTCTGTGGGCTGGGCCGTGAT
CACCGACGAGTACAAGGTGCCCAGCAAGAAATTCAAGGTGCTGGGCAACACCGACCGGCACAGCATCAAG
AAGAACCTGATCGGAGCCCTGCTGTTCGACAGCGGCGAAACAGCCGAGGCCACCCGGCTGAAGAGAACCG
CCAGAAGAAGATACACCAGACGGAAGAACCGGATCTGCTATCTGCAAGAGATCTTCAGCAACGAGATGGC
CAAGGTGGACGACAGCTTCTTCCACAGACTGGAAGAGTCCTTCCTGGTGGAAGAGGATAAGAAGCACGAG
CGGCACCCCATCTTCGGCAACATCGTGGACGAGGTGGCCTACCACGAGAAGTACCCCACCATCTACCACC
TGAGAAAGAAACTGGTGGACAGCACCGACAAGGCCGACCTGCGGCTGATCTATCTGGCCCTGGCCCACAT
GATCAAGTTCCGGGGCCACTTCCTGATCGAGGGCGACCTGAACCCCGACAACAGCGACGTGGACAAGCTG
TTCATCCAGCTGGTGCAGACCTACAACCAGCTGTTCGAGGAAAACCCCATCAACGCCAGCGGCGTAGACG
CCAAGGCCATCCTGTCTGCCAGACTGAGCAAGAGCAGACGGCTGGAAAATCTGATCGCCCAGCTGCCCGG
CGAGAAGAAGAATGGCCTGTTCGGAAACCTGATTGCCCTGAGCCTGGGCCTGACCCCCAACTTCAAGAGC
AACTTCGACCTGGCCGAGGATGCCAAACTGCAGCTGAGCAAGGACACCTACGACGACGACCTGGACAACC
TGCTGGCCCAGATCGGCGACCAGTACGCCGACCTGTTTCTGGCCGCCAAGAACCTGTCCGACGCCATCCT
GCTGAGCGACATCCTGAGAGTGAACACCGAGATCACCAAGGCCCCCCTGAGCGCCTCTATGATCAAGAGA
TACGACGAGCACCACCAGGACCTGACCCTGCTGAAAGCTCTCGTGCGGCAGCAGCTGCCTGAGAAGTACA
AAGAGATTTTCTTCGACCAGAGCAAGAACGGCTACGCCGGCTACATTGACGGCGGAGCCAGCCAGGAAGA
GTTCTACAAGTTCATCAAGCCCATCCTGGAAAAGATGGACGGCACCGAGGAACTGCTCGTGAAGCTGAAC
AGAGAGGACCTGCTGCGGAAGCAGCGTACGTTCGACAACGGCAGCATCCCCCACCAGATCCACCTGGGAG
AGCTGCACGCCATTCTGCGGCGGCAGGAAGATTTTTACCCATTCCTGAAGGACAACCGGGAAAAGATCGA
GAAGATCCTGACCTTCCGCATCCCCTACTACGTGGGCCCTCTGGCCAGGGGAAACAGCAGATTCGCCTGG
ATGACCAGAAAGAGCGAGGAAACCATCACCCCCTGGAACTTCGAGGAAGTGGTGGACAAGGGCGCTAGCG
CCCAGAGCTTCATCGAGCGGATGACCAACTTCGATAAGAACCTGCCCAACGAGAAGGTGCTGCCCAAGCA
CAGCCTGCTGTACGAGTACTTCACCGTGTATAACGAGCTGACCAAAGTGAAATACGTGACCGAGGGAATG
AGAAAGCCCGCCTTCCTGAGCGGCGAGCAGAAAAAGGCCATCGTGGACCTGCTGTTCAAGACCAACCGGA
AAGTGACCGTGAAGCAGCTGAAAGAGGACTACTTCAAGAAAATCGAGTGCTTCGACTCCGTGGAAATCTC
CGGCGTGGAAGATCGGTTCAACGCCTCCCTGGGCACATACCACGATCTGCTGAAAATTATCAAGGACAAG
GACTTCCTGGACAATGAGGAAAACGAGGACATTCTGGAAGATATCGTGCTGACCCTGACACTGTTTGAGG
ACAGAGAGATGATCGAGGAACGGCTGAAAACCTATGCCCACCTGTTCGACGACAAAGTGATGAAGCAGCT
GAAGCGGCGGAGATACACCGGCTGGGGCAGGCTGAGCCGGAAGCTGATCAACGGCATCCGGGACAAGCAG
TCCGGCAAGACAATCCTGGATTTCCTGAAGTCCGACGGCTTCGCCAACAGAGCCTTCGCCGCCCTGATCG
CCGACGACAGCCTGACCTTTAAAGAGGACATCCAGAAAGCCCAGGTGTCCGGCCAGGGCGATAGCCTGCA
CGAGCACATTGCCAATCTGGCCGGCAGCCCCGCCATTAAGAAGGGCATCCTGCAGACAGTGAAGGTGGTG
GACGAGCTCGTGAAAGTGATGGGCCGGCACAAGCCCGAGAACATCGTGATCGAAATGGCCAGAGAGAACC
AGACCACCCAGAAGGGACAGAAGAACAGCCGCGAGAGAATGAAGCGGATCGAAGAGGGCATCAAAGAGCT
GGGCAGCCAGATCCTGAAAGAACACCCCGTGGAAAACACCCAGCTGCAGAACGAGAAGCTGTACCTGTAC
TACCTGCAGAATGGGCGGGATATGTACGTGGACCAGGAACTGGACATCAACCGGCTGTCCGACTACGATG
TGGACCATATCGTGCCTCAGAGCTTTCTGAAGGACGACTCCATCGACAACAAGGTGCTGACCAGAAGCGA
CAAGAACCGGGGCAAGAGCGACAACGTGCCCTCCGAAGAGGTCGTGAAGAAGATGAAGAACTACTGGCGG
CAGCTGCTGAACGCCAAGCTGATTACCCAGAGAAAGTTCGACAATCTGACCAAGGCCGAGAGAGGCGGCC
TGAGCGAACTGGATAAGGCCGGCTTCATCAAGAGACAGCTGGTGGAAACCCGGCAGATCACAAAGCACGT
GGCACAGATCCTGGACTCCCGGATGAACACTAAGTACGACGAGAATGACAAGCTGATCCGGGAAGTGAAA
GTGATCACCCTGAAGTCCAAGCTGGTGTCCGATTTCCGGAAGGATTTCCAGTTTTACAAAGTGCGCGAGA
TCAACAACTACCACCACGCCCACGACGCCTACCTGAACGCCGTCGTGGGAACCGCCCTGATCAAAAAGTA
CCCTAAGCTGGAAAGCGAGTTCGTGTACGGCGACTACAAGGTGTACGACGTGCGGAAGATGATCGCCAAG
AGCGAGCAGGAAATCGGCAAGGCTACCGCCAAGTACTTCTTCTACAGCAACATCATGAACTTTTTCAAGA
CCGAGATTACCCTGGCCAACGGCGAGATCCGGAAGCGGCCTCTGATCGAGACAAACGGCGAAACCGGGGA
GATCGTGTGGGATAAGGGCCGGGATTTTGCCACCGTGCGGAAAGTGCTGAGCATGCCCCAAGTGAATATC
GTGAAAAAGACCGAGGTGCAGACAGGCGGCTTCAGCAAAGAGTCTATCCTGCCCAAGAGGAACAGCGATA
AGCTGATCGCCAGAAAGAAGGACTGGGACCCTAAGAAGTACGGCGGCTTCGACAGCCCCACCGTGGCCTA
TTCTGTGCTGGTGGTGGCCAAAGTGGAAAAGGGCAAGTCCAAGAAACTGAAGAGTGTGAAAGAGCTGCTG
GGGATCACCATCATGGAAAGAAGCAGCTTCGAGAAGAATCCCATCGACTTTCTGGAAGCCAAGGGCTACA
AAGAAGTGAAAAAGGACCTGATCATCAAGCTGCCTAAGTACTCCCTGTTCGAGCTGGAAAACGGCCGGAA
GAGAATGCTGGCCTCTGCCGGCGAACTGCAGAAGGGAAACGAACTGGCCCTGCCCTCCAAATATGTGAAC
TTCCTGTACCTGGCCAGCCACTATGAGAAGCTGAAGGGCTCCCCCGAGGATAATGAGCAGAAACAGCTGT
TTGTGGAACAGCACAAGCACTACCTGGACGAGATCATCGAGCAGATCAGCGAGTTCTCCAAGAGAGTGAT
CCTGGCCGACGCTAATCTGGACAAAGTGCTGTCCGCCTACAACAAGCACCGGGATAAGCCCATCAGAGAG
CAGGCCGAGAATATCATCCACCTGTTTACCCTGACCAATCTGGGAGCCCCTGCCGCCTTCAAGTACTTTG
ACACCACCATCGACCGGAAGAGGTACACCAGCACCAAAGAGGTGCTGGACGCCACCCTGATCCACCAGAG
CATCACCGGCCTGTACGAGACACGAATCGATTTGTCTCAGCTGGGAGGCGACGCCGCAAAAAGGCCGGCG
GCCACGAAAAAGGCCGGCCAGGCAAAAAAGAAAAAGGCAGGCTCAGGCGAGGGCAGAGGAAGTCTGCTAA
CATGCGGTGACGTCGAGGAGAATCCTGGCCCAAGCGCTATGGCCAAGCCTTTGTCTCAAGAAGAATCCAC
CCTCATTGAAAGAGCAACGGCTACAATCAACAGCATCCCCATCTCTGAAGACTACAGCGTCGCCAGCGCA
GCTCTCTCTAGCGACGGCCGCATCTTCACTGGTGTCAATGTATATCATTTTACTGGGGGACCTTGTGCAG
AACTCGTGGTGCTGGGCACTGCTGCTGCTGCGGCAGCTGGCAACCTGACTTGTATCGTCGCGATCGGAAA
TGAGAACAGGGGCATCTTGAGCCCCTGCGGACGGTGCCGACAGGTGCTTCTCGATCTGCATCCTGGGATC
AAAGCCATAGTGAAGGACAGTGATGGACAGCCGACGGCAGTTGGGATTCGTGAATTGCTGCCCTCTGGTT
ATGTGTGGGAGGGCGCAACAAACTTCTCTCTGCTGAAACAAGCCGGAGATGTCGAAGAGAATCCTGGACC
GACTAGTATGGTGAGCGAGCTGATTAAGGAGAACATGCACATGAAGCTATACATGGAGGGCACCGTGAAC
AACCACCACTTCAAGTGCACATCCGAGGGCGAAGGCAAGCCCTACGAGGGCACCCAGACCATGAGAATCA
AGGCGGTCGAGGGCGGCCCTCTCCCCTTCGCCTTCGACATCCTGGCTACCAGCTTCATGTACGGCAGCAA
AACCTTCATCAACCACACCCAGGGCATCCCCGACTTCTTTAAGCAGTCCTTCCCCGAGGGCTTCACATGG
GAGAGAGTCACCACATACGAAGACGGGGGCGTGCTGACCGCTACCCAGGACACCAGCCTCCAGGACGGCT
GCCTCATCTACAACGTCAAGATCAGAGGGGTGAACTTCCCATCCAACGGCCCTGTGATGCAGAAGAAAAC
ACTCGGCTGGGAGGCCTCCACCGAGACCCTGTACCCCGCTGACGGCGGCCTGGAAGGCAGAGCCGACATG
GCCCTGAAGCTCGTGGGCGGGGGCCACCTGATCTGCAACTTGAAGACCACATACAGATCCAAGAAACCCG
CTAAGAACCTCAAGATGCCCGGCGTCTACTATGTGGACAGAAGACTGGAAAGAATCAAGGAGGCCGACAA
AGAGACCTACGTCGAGCAGCACGAGGTGGCTGTGGCCAGATACTGCGACCTCCCTAGCAAACTGGGGCAC
AGATGATAGACGCGTTAAGTCGACAATCAACCTCTGGATTACAAAATTTGTGAAAGATTGACTGGTATTC
TTAACTATGTTGCTCCTTTTACGCTATGTGGATACGCTGCTTTAATGCCTTTGTATCATGCTATTGCTTC
CCGTATGGCTTTCATTTTCTCCTCCTTGTATAAATCCTGGTTGCTGTCTCTTTATGAGGAGTTGTGGCCC
GTTGTCAGGCAACGTGGCGTGGTGTGCACTGTGTTTGCTGACGCAACCCCCACTGGTTGGGGCATTGCCA
CCACCTGTCAGCTCCTTTCCGGGACTTTCGCTTTCCCCCTCCCTATTGCCACGGCGGAACTCATCGCCGC
CTGCCTTGCCCGCTGCTGGACAGGGGCTCGGCTGTTGGGCACTGACAATTCCGTGGTGTTGTCGGGGAAA
TCATCGTCCTTTCCTTGGCTGCTCGCCTGTGTTGCCACCTGGATTCTGCGCGGGACGTCCTTCTGCTACG
TCCCTTCGGCCCTCAATCCAGCGGACCTTCCTTCCCGCGGCCTGCTGCCGGCTCTGCGGCCTCTTCCGCG
TCTTCGCCTTCGCCCTCAGACGAGTCGGATCTCCCTTTGGGCCGCCTCCCCGCGTCGACTTTAAGACCAA
TGACTTACAAGGCAGCTGTAGATCTTAGCCACTTTTTAAAAGAAAAGGGGGGACTGGAAGGGCTAATTCA
CTCCCAACGAAGACAAGATCTGCTTTTTGCTTGTACTGGGTCTCTCTGGTTAGACCAGATCTGAGCCTGG
GAGCTCTCTGGCTAACTAGGGAACCCACTGCTTAAGCCTCAATAAAGCTTGCCTTGAGTGCTTCAAGTAG
TGTGTGCCCGTCTGTTGTGTGACTCTGGTAACTAGAGATCCCTCAGACCCTTTTAGTCAGTGTGGAAAAT
CTCTAGCAGTACGTATAGTAGTTCATGTCATCTTATTATTCAGTATTTATAACTTGCAAAGAAATGAATA
TCAGAGAGTGAGAGGAACTTGTTTATTGCAGCTTATAATGGTTACAAATAAAGCAATAGCATCACAAATT
TCACAAATAAAGCATTTTTTTCACTGCATTCTAGTTGTGGTTTGTCCAAACTCATCAATGTATCTTATCA
TGTCTGGCTCTAGCTATCCCGCCCCTAACTCCGCCCATCCCGCCCCTAACTCCGCCCAGTTCCGCCCATT
CTCCGCCCCATGGCTGACTAATTTTTTTTATTTATGCAGAGGCCGAGGCCGCCTCGGCCTCTGAGCTATT
CCAGAAGTAGTGAGGAGGCTTTTTTGGAGGCCTAGGGACGTACCCAATTCGCCCTATAGTGAGTCGTATT
ACGCGCGCTCACTGGCCGTCGTTTTACAACGTCGTGACTGGGAAAACCCTGGCGTTACCCAACTTAATCG
CCTTGCAGCACATCCCCCTTTCGCCAGCTGGCGTAATAGCGAAGAGGCCCGCACCGATCGCCCTTCCCAA
CAGTTGCGCAGCCTGAATGGCGAATGGG
[124 nt withheld, positions 10389-10512]
C
[91 nt withheld, positions 10514-10604]
A
[49 nt withheld, positions 10606-10654]
CCTTTGACGTTGGAGTCCACGTTCTTT
[37 nt withheld, positions 10682-10718]
ACCCTATCTCGGTCTATTCTTTTGATTTATAAGGGATTTTGCCGATTTCGGCCTATTGGTTAAAAAATGA
GCTGATTTAACAAAAATTTAACGCGAATTTTAACAAAATATTAACGCTTACAATTTAGGTGGCACTTTTC
GGGGAAATGTGCGCGGAACCCCTATTTGTTTATTTTTCTAAATACATTCAAATATGTATCCGCTCATGAG
ACAATAACCCTGATAAATGCTTCAATAATATTGAAAAAGGAAGAGTATGAGTATTCAACATTTCCGTGTC
GCCCTTATTCCCTTTTTTGCGGCATTTTGCCTTCCTGTTTTTGCTCACCCAGAAACGCTGGTGAAAGTAA
AAGATGCTGAAGATCAGTTGGGTGCACGAGTGGGTTACATCGAACTGGATCTCAACAGCGGTAAGATCCT
TGAGAGTTTTCGCCCCGAAGAACGTTTTCCAATGATGAGCACTTTTAAAGTTCTGCTATGTGGCGCGGTA
TTATCCCGTATTGACGCCGGGCAAGAGCAACTCGGTCGCCGCATACACTATTCTCAGAATGACTTGGTTG
AGTACTCACCAGTCACAGAAAAGCATCTTACGGATGGCATGACAGTAAGAGAATTATGCAGTGCTGCCAT
AACCATGAGTGATAACACTGCGGCCAACTTACTTCTGACAACGATCGGAGGACCGAAGGAGCTAACCGCT
TTTTTGCACAACATGGGGGATCATGTAACTCGCCTTGATCGTTGGGAACCGGAGCTGAATGAAGCCATAC
CAAACGACGAGCGTGACACCACGATGCCTGTAGCAATGGCAACAACGTTGCGCAAACTATTAACTGGCGA
ACTACTTACTCTAGCTTCCCGGCAACAATTAATAGACTGGATGGAGGCGGATAAAGTTGCAGGACCACTT
CTGCGCTCGGCCCTTCCGGCTGGCTGGTTTATTGCTGATAAATCTGGAGCCGGTGAGCGTGGGTCTCGCG
GTATCATTGCAGCACTGGGGCCAGATGGTAAGCCCTCCCGTATCGTAGTTATCTACACGACGGGGAGTCA
GGCAACTATGGATGAACGAAATAGACAGATCGCTGAGATAGGTGCCTCACTGATTAAGCATTGGTAACTG
TCAGACCAAGTTTACTCATATATACTTTAGATTGATTTAAAACTTCATTTTTAATTTAAAAGGATCTAGG
TGAAGATCCTTTTTGATAATCTCATGACCAAAATCCCTTAACGTGAGTTTTCGTTCCACTGAGCGTCAGA
CCCCGTAGAAAAGATCAAAGGATCTTCTTGAGATCCTTTTTTTCTGCGCGTAATCTGCTGCTTGCAAACA
AAAAAACCACCGCTACCAGCGGTGGTTTGTTTGCCGGATCAAGAGCTACCAACTCTTTTTCCGAAGGTAA
CTGGCTTCAGCAGAGCGCAGATACCAAATACTGTTCTTCTAGTGTAGCCGTAGTTAGGCCACCACTTCAA
GAACTCTGTAGCACCGCCTACATACCTCGCTCTGCTAATCCTGTTACCAGTGGCTGCTGCCAGTGGCGAT
AAGTCGTGTCTTACCGGGTTGGACTCAAGACGATAGTTACCGGATAAGGCGCAGCGGTCGGGCTGAACGG
GGGGTTCGTGCACACAGCCCAGCTTGGAGCGAACGACCTACACCGAACTGAGATACCTACAGCGTGAGCT
ATGAGAAAGCGCCACGCTTCCCGAAGGGAGAAAGGCGGACAGGTATCCGGTAAGCGGCAGGGTCGGAACA
GGAGAGCGCACGAGGGAGCTTCCAGGGGGAAACGCCTGGTATCTTTATAGTCCTGTCGGGTTTCGCCACC
TCTGACTTGAGCGTCGATTTTTGTGATGCTCGTCAGGGGGGCGGAGCCTATGGAAAAACGCCAGCAACGC
GGCCTTTTTACGGTTCCTGGCCTTTTGCTGGCCTTTTGCTCACATGTTCTTTCCTGCGTTATCCCCTGAT
TCTGTGGATAACCGTATTACCGCCTTTGAGTGAGCTGATACCGCTCGCCGCAGCCGAACGACCGAGCGCA
GCGAGTCAGTGAGCGAGGAAGCGGAAGAGCGCCCAATACGCAAACCGCC
Features (pLannotate 1.2.2; 29 found; start..end, strand, type, name):
     85..106     +  protein_bind   CAP binding site: CAP binding activates transcription in the presence of cAMP. E. coli catabolite activator protein
    121..151     +  promoter       lac promoter: promoter for the E. coli lac operon
    155..177     +  protein_bind   lac operator (fragment): The lac repressor binds to the lac operator to inhibit transcription in E. coli. This inhibition can be relieved by adding lactose or isopropyl-β-D-thiogalactopyranoside (IPTG). lac repressor encoded by lacI
    220..238     +  promoter       T3 promoter: promoter for bacteriophage T3 RNA polymerase
    266..492     +  promoter       RSV promoter: Rous sarcoma virus enhancer/promoter
    493..673     +  LTR            5' LTR (truncated): truncated 5' long terminal repeat (LTR) from HIV-1
    720..845     +  misc_feature   HIV-1 Ψ: packaging signal of human immunodeficiency virus type 1
    829..1192    +  CDS            HIV-1 gag (fragment): gag protein from human immunodeficiency virus 1; gag
   1338..1571    +  misc_feature   RRE: The Rev response element (RRE) of HIV-1 allows for Rev-dependent mRNA export from the nucleus to the cytoplasm.
   1948..1974    +  CDS            Rev (fragment): human immunodeficiency virus 1 (HIV-1) Rev protein; rev; enhances nuclear export of unspliced and incompletely spliced viral mRNAs
   2034..2151    +  misc_feature   cPPT/CTS: central polypurine tract and central termination sequence of HIV-1
   2217..2283    +  CDS            small t antigen (fragment): SV40 (simian virus 40) small t antigen
   2290..3468    +  promoter       EF-1α promoter: strong constitutive promoter for human elongation factor EF-1α
   3512..7612    +  CDS            Cas9: Cas9 (Csn1) endonuclease from the Streptococcus pyogenes Type II CRISPR/Cas system generates RNA-guided double strand breaks in DNA
   7619..7666    +  CDS            nucleoplasmin NLS: bipartite nuclear localization signal from nucleoplasmin
   7739..8134    +  CDS            BSD: blasticidin S deaminase; Aspergillus terreus BSD; confers resistance to blasticidin
   8198..8893    +  CDS            mKate2: mKate2 is a basic (constitutively fluorescent) red fluorescent protein published in 2009, derived from Entacmaea quadricolor. It is reported to be a rapidly-maturing monomer with moderate acid sensitivity.
   8915..9503    +  misc_feature   WPRE: woodchuck hepatitis virus posttranscriptional regulatory element
   9554..9573    +  misc_feature   cPPT/CTS (fragment): central polypurine tract and central termination sequence of HIV-1
   9575..9808    +  LTR            3' LTR (ΔU3): self-inactivating 3' long terminal repeat (LTR) from HIV-1
   9886..10007   +  polyA_signal   SV40 poly(A) signal: SV40 polyadenylation signal
  10047..10182   +  rep_origin     SV40 ori: SV40 origin of replication
  10203..10221   -  promoter       T7 promoter: promoter for bacteriophage T7 RNA polymerase
  10229..10384   +  CDS            lacZα (fragment): LacZα fragment of β-galactosidase; lacZ fragment
  10389..10817   +  rep_origin     f1 ori (sequence partly withheld): f1 bacteriophage origin of replication; arrow indicates direction of (+) strand synthesis
  10870..10974   +  promoter       AmpR promoter: bla
  10975..11835   +  CDS            AmpR: β-lactamase; bla; confers resistance to ampicillin, carbenicillin, and related antibiotics
  12006..12594   +  rep_origin     ori: high-copy-number ColE1/pMB1/pBR322/pUC origin of replication
  12777..72      +  CDS            lacI (fragment) (across the origin): lac repressor; lacI; The lac repressor binds to the lac operator to inhibit transcription in E. coli. This inhibition can be relieved by adding lactose or isopropyl-β-D-thiogalactopyranoside (IPTG).
