[The description below was written by a language model from this plasmid's Addgene catalogue record and pLannotate feature annotations shown in this document.]
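Description:
pRDA_157 is a third-generation-style, self-inactivating HIV-1 lentiviral vector built on the pRDA_085 backbone for stable expression of HypaCas9, a high-fidelity engineered variant of Streptococcus pyogenes Cas9, in mammalian cells. In bacteria it is maintained through a high-copy ColE1/pUC-type origin and selected with ampicillin via the β-lactamase gene. An f1 origin, an SV40 origin, and remnants of lac and phage promoter elements are carried over from the backbone. As is usual for repeat-containing lentiviral plasmids, the record lists a recombination-deficient propagation strain.

The viral genome is transcribed from an RSV promoter fused to a truncated 5' LTR and carries the Ψ packaging signal with a gag fragment, the RRE for Rev-dependent nuclear export, and the cPPT/CTS. It ends in a ΔU3 3' LTR, which inactivates LTR promoter activity after integration, followed by an SV40 polyadenylation signal. Between the LTRs, the human EF-1α promoter drives the Cas9 coding sequence, which is fused at its C terminus to a bipartite nucleoplasmin nuclear localization signal. Downstream on the same strand lie a blasticidin S deaminase gene and the red fluorescent protein mKate2, followed by WPRE to boost transcript stability and expression. No separate promoters are annotated for these two markers, which suggests they are co-expressed with the nuclease from one transcript. The short linking elements are not annotated, so the record does not say how they are separated.

No guide RNA cassette is annotated, so the construct supplies nuclease only. Transduced cells can be selected with blasticidin or tracked and sorted by red fluorescence, and guides are delivered separately. The associated work benchmarked SpCas9 variants in pooled screening contexts.
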