Addgene plasmid #179090: pRDA_157
Purpose: nuclease Cas expression
Depositing lab: John Doench & David Root. Depositing organization: Broad Institute. Publication: Benchmarking of SpCas9 variants enables deeper base editor screens of BRCA1 and BCL2. Sangree AK, Griffith AL, Szegletes ZM, Roy P, DeWeirdt PC, Hegde M, McGee AV, Hanna RE, Doench JG. Nat Commun. 2022 Mar 14;13(1):1318. doi: 10.1038/s41467-022-28884-7. PubMed 35288574.
Backbone
  Vector backbone: pRDA_085
  Vector type: Lentiviral, CRISPR
Growth in bacteria
  Bacterial resistance: Ampicillin, 100 μg/mL
  Growth temperature: 30°C
  Growth strain: NEB Stable
  Copy number: High Copy
Gene/Insert
  Gene/Insert name: HypaCas9
  Species: Synthetic
  Cloning method: Restriction Enzyme; 5′ cloning site Unknown (unknown if destroyed); 3′ cloning site Unknown (unknown if destroyed)
Terms and licenses: Academic/Nonprofit Terms; Industry Terms: Not Available to Industry
How to cite: pRDA_157 was a gift from John Doench & David Root (Addgene plasmid # 179090 ; http://n2t.net/addgene:179090 ; RRID:Addgene_179090)
